>Addgene plasmid #240550 | pFA6a-pmNeonGreen-hphNT1 | addgene full sequence | sequence record 479480 | Addgene NGS Result
ACGCGGCCGCCAGCTGAAGCTTCGTACGCTGCAGGTCGACGGATCCCCGGGTTAATTAACGTTTCTAAGG
GTGAAGAAGATAACATGGCATCATTGCCTGCTACACATGAATTGCATATTTTTGGTTCTATTAACGGAGT
TGATTTTGATATGGTTGGTCAAGGAACTGGTAACCCTAACGATGGATACGAAGAACTTAACCTTAAGTCT
ACAAAGGGAGATCTTCAATTTTCACCTTGGATTCTTGTTCCACATATTGGATACGGTTTTCATCAATACT
TACCTTATCCAGATGGAATGTCTCCATTTCAAGCTGCAATGGTTGATGGATCAGGTTATCAAGTTCATCG
AACTATGCAATTTGAAGATGGTGCTTCTCTTACTGTTAACTACCGTTACACATACGAAGGATCACATATT
AAAGGTGAAGCTCAAGTTAAGGGAACTGGTTTTCCTGCTGATGGTCCAGTTATGACTAATTCTTTGACAG
CTGCAGATTGGTGTCGTTCTAAGAAAACTTATCCTAACGATAAGACTATTATTTCTACTTTTAAATGGTC
ATACACTACAGGAAATGGTAAACGTTATAGATCTACTGCTAGAACTACATACACATTTGCAAAACCTATG
GCTGCAAACTACTTAAAGAACCAACCAATGTACGTTTTTCGAAAGACTGAACTTAAGCATTCTAAGACAG
AATTGAACTTTAAGGAATGGCAAAAGGCTTTTACTGATGTTATGGGTATGGATGAACTTTACAAATAGGG
CGCGCCACTTCTAAATAAGCGAATTTCTTATGATTTATGATTTTTATTATTAAATAAGTTATAAAAAAAA
TAAGTGTATACAAATTTTAAAGTGACTCTTAGGTTTTAAAACGAAAATTCTTATTCTTGAGTAACTCTTT
CCTGTAGGTCAGGTTGCTTTCTCAGGTATAGTATGAGGTCGCTCTTATTGACCACACCTCTACCGGCAGA
TCCGCTAGGGATAACAGGGTAATATAGATCTGTTTAGCTTGCCTCGTCCCCGCCGGGTCACCCGGCCAGC
GACATGGAGGCCCAGAATACCCTCCTTGACAGTCTTGACGTGCGCAGCTCAGGGGCATGATGTGACTGTC
GCCCGTACATTTAGCCCATACATCCCCATGTATAATCATTTGCATCCATACATTTTGATGGCCGCACGGC
GCGAAGCAAAAATTACGGCTCCTCGCTGCGGACCTGCGAGCAGGGAAACGCTCCCCTCACAGACGCGTTG
AATTGTCCCCACGCCGCGCCCCTGTAGAGAAATATAAAAGGTTAGGATTTGCCACTGAGGTTCTTCTTTC
ATATACTTCCTTTTAAAATCTTGCTAGGATACAGTTCTCACATCACATCCGAACATAAACAACCATGGGT
AAAAAGCCTGAACTCACCGCGACGTCTGTCGAGAAGTTTCTGATCGAAAAGTTCGACAGCGTCTCCGACC
TGATGCAGCTCTCGGAGGGCGAAGAATCTCGTGCTTTCAGCTTCGATGTAGGAGGGCGTGGATATGTCCT
GCGGGTAAATAGCTGCGCCGATGGTTTCTACAAAGATCGTTATGTTTATCGGCACTTTGCATCGGCCGCG
CTCCCGATTCCGGAAGTGCTTGACATTGGGGAATTCAGCGAGAGCCTGACCTATTGCATCTCCCGCCGTG
CACAGGGTGTCACGTTGCAAGACCTGCCTGAAACCGAACTGCCCGCTGTTCTGCAGCCGGTCGCGGAGGC
CATGGATGCGATCGCTGCGGCCGATCTTAGCCAGACGAGCGGGTTCGGCCCATTCGGACCGCAAGGAATC
GGTCAATACACTACATGGCGTGATTTCATATGCGCGATTGCTGATCCCCATGTGTATCACTGGCAAACTG
TGATGGACGACACCGTCAGTGCGTCCGTCGCGCAGGCTCTCGATGAGCTGATGCTTTGGGCCGAGGACTG
CCCCGAAGTCCGGCACCTCGTGCACGCGGATTTCGGCTCCAACAATGTCCTGACGGACAATGGCCGCATA
ACAGCGGTCATTGACTGGAGCGAGGCGATGTTCGGGGATTCCCAATACGAGGTCGCCAACATCTTCTTCT
GGAGGCCGTGGTTGGCTTGTATGGAGCAGCAGACGCGCTACTTCGAGCGGAGGCATCCGGAGCTTGCAGG
ATCGCCGCGGCTCCGGGCGTATATGCTCCGCATTGGTCTTGACCAACTCTATCAGAGCTTGGTTGACGGC
AATTTCGATGATGCAGCTTGGGCGCAGGGTCGATGCGACGCAATCGTCCGATCCGGAGCCGGGACTGTCG
GGCGTACACAAATCGCCCGCAGAAGCGCGGCCGTCTGGACCGATGGCTGTGTAGAAGTACTCGCCGATAG
TGGAAACCGACGCCCCAGCACTCGTCCGAGGGCAAAGGAATAATCTCGAGTCATGTAATTAGTTATGTCA
CGCTTACATTCACGCCCTCCCCCCACATCCGCTCTAACCGAAAAGGAAGGAGTTAGACAACCTGAAGTCT
AGGTCCCTATTTATTTTTTTATAGTTATGTTAGTATTAAGAACGTTATTTATATTTCAAATTTTTCTTTT
TTTTCTGTACAGACGCGTGTACGCATGTAACATTATACTGAAAACCTTGCTTGAGAAGGTTTTGGGACGC
TCGAAGGCTTTAACGAGCTCGAATTCATCGATGATATCAGATCCACTAGTGGCCTATGCGGCCGCGGATC
TGCCGGTCTCCCTATAGTGAGTCGTATTAATTTCGATAAGCCAGGTTAACCTGCATTAATGAATCGGCCA
ACGCGCGGGGAGAGGCGGTTTGCGTATTGGGCGCTCTTCCGCTTCCTCGCTCACTGACTCGCTGCGCTCG
GTCGTTCGGCTGCGGCGAGCGGTATCAGCTCACTCAAAGGCGGTAATACGGTTATCCACAGAATCAGGGG
ATAACGCAGGAAAGAACATGTGAGCAAAAGGCCAGCAAAAGGCCAGGAACCGTAAAAAGGCCGCGTTGCT
GGCGTTTTTCCATAGGCTCCGCCCCCCTGACGAGCATCACAAAAATCGACGCTCAAGTCAGAGGTGGCGA
AACCCGACAGGACTATAAAGATACCAGGCGTTTCCCCCTGGAAGCTCCCTCGTGCGCTCTCCTGTTCCGA
CCCTGCCGCTTACCGGATACCTGTCCGCCTTTCTCCCTTCGGGAAGCGTGGCGCTTTCTCATAGCTCACG
CTGTAGGTATCTCAGTTCGGTGTAGGTCGTTCGCTCCAAGCTGGGCTGTGTGCACGAACCCCCCGTTCAG
CCCGACCGCTGCGCCTTATCCGGTAACTATCGTCTTGAGTCCAACCCGGTAAGACACGACTTATCGCCAC
TGGCAGCAGCCACTGGTAACAGGATTAGCAGAGCGAGGTATGTAGGCGGTGCTACAGAGTTCTTGAAGTG
GTGGCCTAACTACGGCTACACTAGAAGAACAGTATTTGGTATCTGCGCTCTGCTGAAGCCAGTTACCTTC
GGAAAAAGAGTTGGTAGCTCTTGATCCGGCAAACAAACCACCGCTGGTAGCGGTGGTTTTTTTGTTTGCA
AGCAGCAGATTACGCGCAGAAAAAAAGGATCTCAAGAAGATCCTTTGATCTTTTCTACGGGGTCTGACGC
TCAGTGGAACGAAAACTCACGTTAAGGGATTTTGGTCATGAGATTATCAAAAAGGATCTTCACCTAGATC
CTTTTAAATTAAAAATGAAGTTTTAAATCAATCTAAAGTATATATGAGTAAACTTGGTCTGACAGTTACC
AATGCTTAATCAGTGAGGCACCTATCTCAGCGATCTGTCTATTTCGTTCATCCATAGTTGCCTGACTCCC
CGTCGTGTAGATAACTACGATACGGGAGGGCTTACCATCTGGCCCCAGTGCTGCAATGATACCGCGAGAC
CCACGCTCACCGGCTCCAGATTTATCAGCAATAAACCAGCCAGCCGGAAGGGCCGAGCGCAGAAGTGGTC
CTGCAACTTTATCCGCCTCCATCCAGTCTATTAATTGTTGCCGGGAAGCTAGAGTAAGTAGTTCGCCAGT
TAATAGTTTGCGCAACGTTGTTGCCATTGCTACAGGCATCGTGGTGTCACGCTCGTCGTTTGGTATGGCT
TCATTCAGCTCCGGTTCCCAACGATCAAGGCGAGTTACATGATCCCCCATGTTGTGCAAAAAAGCGGTTA
GCTCCTTCGGTCCTCCGATCGTTGTCAGAAGTAAGTTGGCCGCAGTGTTATCACTCATGGTTATGGCAGC
ACTGCATAATTCTCTTACTGTCATGCCATCCGTAAGATGCTTTTCTGTGACTGGTGAGTACTCAACCAAG
TCATTCTGAGAATAGTGTATGCGGCGACCGAGTTGCTCTTGCCCGGCGTCAATACGGGATAATACCGCGC
CACATAGCAGAACTTTAAAAGTGCTCATCATTGGAAAACGTTCTTCGGGGCGAAAACTCTCAAGGATCTT
ACCGCTGTTGAGATCCAGTTCGATGTAACCCACTCGTGCACCCAACTGATCTTCAGCATCTTTTACTTTC
ACCAGCGTTTCTGGGTGAGCAAAAACAGGAAGGCAAAATGCCGCAAAAAAGGGAATAAGGGCGACACGGA
AATGTTGAATACTCATACTCTTCCTTTTTCAATATTATTGAAGCATTTATCAGGGTTATTGTCTCATGAG
CGGATACATATTTGAATGTATTTAGAAAAATAAACAAATAGGGGTTCCGCGCACATTTCCCCGAAAAGTG
CCACCTGACGTCTAAGAAACCATTATTATCATGACATTAACCTATAAAAATAGGCGTATCACGAGGCCCT
TTCGTCTCGCGCGTTTCGGTGATGACGGTGAAAACCTCTGACACATGCAGCTCCCGGAGACGGTCACAGC
TTGTCTGTAAGCGGATGCCGGGAGCAGACAAGCCCGTCAGGGCGCGTCAGCGGGTGTTGGCGGGTGTCGG
GGCTGGCTTAACTATGCGGCATCAGAGCAGATTGTACTGAGAGTGCACCATATGGACATATTGTCGTTAG
AACGCGGCTACAATTAATACATAACCTTATGTATCATACACATACGATTTAGGTGACACTATAGA
Features (pLannotate 1.2.2; 12 found; start..end, strand, type, name):
     61..765     +  CDS            mNeonGreen: mNeonGreen is a basic (constitutively fluorescent) green/yellow fluorescent protein published in 2013, derived from Branchiostoma lanceolatum. It is reported to be a very rapidly-maturing monomer with moderate acid sensitivity.
    789..976     +  terminator     ADH1 terminator: S. cerevisiae ADH1; transcription terminator for the S. cerevisiae alcohol dehydrogenase 1 (ADH1) gene
   1051..2425    +  gene           hphMX6 (fragment): yeast selectable marker conferring hygromycin resistance
   2477..2666    +  terminator     CYC1 terminator: S. cerevisiae CYC1; transcription terminator for CYC1
   2741..2759    -  promoter       T7 promoter: promoter for bacteriophage T7 RNA polymerase
   2781..2834    -  CDS            lacI (fragment): lac repressor; lacI; The lac repressor binds to the lac operator to inhibit transcription in E. coli. This inhibition can be relieved by adding lactose or isopropyl-β-D-thiogalactopyranoside (IPTG).
   3017..3605    -  rep_origin     ori: high-copy-number ColE1/pMB1/pBR322/pUC origin of replication
   3776..4636    -  CDS            AmpR: β-lactamase; bla; confers resistance to ampicillin, carbenicillin, and related antibiotics
   4637..4741    -  promoter       AmpR promoter: bla
   4836..4871    +  CDS            rop (fragment): Rop protein, which maintains plasmids at low copy number; rop
   4973..5024    +  misc_feature   bom (fragment): basis of mobility region from pBR322
   5087..5105    +  promoter       SP6 promoter: promoter for bacteriophage SP6 RNA polymerase
