[The description below was written by a language model from this plasmid's Addgene catalogue record and pLannotate feature annotations shown in this document.]
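Description:
pFA6a-pmNeonGreen-hphNT1 is a 5.1 kb PCR-template plasmid of the pFA6a family, designed for tagging fission yeast (Schizosaccharomyces pombe) genes at their 3′ end so that the encoded protein carries mNeonGreen at its C-terminus. It is maintained in E. coli through a high-copy ColE1/pUC-type origin and an ampicillin resistance gene (β-lactamase with its own promoter). No yeast replication origin is annotated, consistent with a module that is integrated into the genome rather than kept episomally. The short lacI, rop and bom fragments, together with the flanking T7 and SP6 promoters, are backbone remnants with no evident role in the tagging function.

The payload is a synthetic 708 bp mNeonGreen coding sequence, codon-optimized for S. pombe and encoding the originally published amino acid sequence of this bright, fast-maturing monomeric green/yellow fluorescent protein. It sits between PacI and AscI sites, both of which are retained, so the tag can be exchanged for others. No promoter lies upstream of the tag, because expression is meant to come from the endogenous promoter of the target gene once the cassette is fused in frame. The S. cerevisiae ADH1 terminator follows to end the fusion transcript. Downstream is the hphNT1 marker, annotated as an hphMX6-type hygromycin resistance gene followed by the CYC1 terminator, which allows selection of yeast transformants on hygromycin. In typical use of pFA6a modules, the tag-terminator-marker unit is amplified with primers carrying homology to the target locus and inserted by homologous recombination, enabling live-cell fluorescence imaging of proteins expressed at native levels.
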