Addgene plasmid #240550: pFA6a-pmNeonGreen-hphNT1
Purpose: Tag S. pombe genes at 3' end (C-terminal end of protein) with mNeonGreen, codon-optimized for S. pombe
Depositing lab: Silke Hauf. Depositing organization: Virginia Polytechnic Institute and State University.
Backbone
  Vector backbone: pFA6a
  Vector type: Yeast Expression
  Selectable markers: Hygromycin
Growth in bacteria
  Bacterial resistance: Ampicillin, 100 μg/mL
  Growth temperature: 37°C
  Growth strain: DH5alpha
  Copy number: High Copy
Gene/Insert
  Gene/Insert name: pmNeonGreen
  Species: Synthetic
  Insert size (bp): 708
  Cloning method: Restriction Enzyme; 5′ cloning site PacI (not destroyed); 3′ cloning site AscI (not destroyed)
Terms and licenses: Academic/Nonprofit Terms; Industry Terms: Not Available to Industry
Depositor comments: mNeonGreen amino acid sequence as in Shaner, 2013 (doi:10.1038/nmeth.2413)
How to cite: pFA6a-pmNeonGreen-hphNT1 was a gift from Silke Hauf (Addgene plasmid # 240550 ; http://n2t.net/addgene:240550 ; RRID:Addgene_240550)
